LOCUS       Exported 5895 bp ds-DNA circular SYN 01-MAR-2022
DEFINITION  Tobacco Etch Viral Protease.
ACCESSION   .
VERSION     .
KEYWORDS    CMVTO-TEVP
SOURCE      synthetic DNA construct
  ORGANISM  synthetic DNA construct
REFERENCE   1 (bases 1 to 5895)
  TITLE     Protease-controlled secretion and display of intercellular signals
  JOURNAL   Unpublished
REFERENCE   2 (bases 1 to 5895)
  AUTHORS   .
  TITLE     Direct Submission
  JOURNAL   Exported Mar 1, 2022 from SnapGene Server 1.1.58
            http://www.snapgene.com
FEATURES             Location/Qualifiers
     source          1..5895
                     /organism="synthetic DNA construct"
                     /mol_type="other DNA"
     primer_bind     complement(189..208)
                     /label=F1ori-R
                     /note="F1 origin, reverse primer"
     protein_bind    340..387
                     /label=FRT
                     /bound_moiety="FLP recombinase from the Saccharomyces
                     cerevisiae 2u plasmid"
                     /note="FLP-mediated recombination occurs in the 8-bp core
                     sequence TCTAGAAA (Turan and Bode, 2011)."
     CDS             395..1417
                     /codon_start=1
                     /gene="aph(4)-Ia"
                     /product="aminoglycoside phosphotransferase from E. coli"
                     /label=HygR
                     /note="confers resistance to hygromycin"
                     /translation="KKPELTATSVEKFLIEKFDSVSDLMQLSEGEESRAFSFDVGGRGY
                     VLRVNSCADGFYKDRYVYRHFASAALPIPEVLDIGEFSESLTYCISRRAQGVTLQDLPE
                     TELPAVLQPVAEAMDAIAAADLSQTSGFGPFGPQGIGQYTTWRDFICAIADPHVYHWQT
                     VMDDTVSASVAQALDELMLWAEDCPEVRHLVHADFGSNNVLTDNGRITAVIDWSEAMFG
                     DSQYEVANIFFWRPWLACMEQQTRYFERRHPELAGSPRLRAYMLRIGLDQLYQSLVDGN
                     FDDAAWAQGRCDAIVRSGAGTVGRTQIARRSAAVWTDGCVEVLADSGNRRPSTRPRAKE
                     "
     polyA_signal    1547..1668
                     /label=SV40 poly(A) signal
                     /note="SV40 polyadenylation signal"
     primer_bind     complement(1584..1603)
                     /label=SV40pA-R
                     /note="SV40 polyA, reverse primer"
     primer_bind     1638..1657
                     /label=EBV-rev
                     /note="SV40 polyA terminator, reverse primer"
     primer_bind     complement(1717..1733)
                     /label=M13 rev
                     /note="common sequencing primer, one of multiple similar
                     variants"
     primer_bind     complement(1717..1733)
                     /label=M13 Reverse
                     /note="In lacZ gene. Also called M13-rev"
     primer_bind     complement(1730..1752)
                     /label=M13/pUC Reverse
                     /note="In lacZ gene"
     protein_bind    1741..1757
                     /label=lac operator
                     /bound_moiety="lac repressor encoded by lacI"
                     /note="The lac repressor binds to the lac operator to
                     inhibit transcription in E. coli. This inhibition can be
                     relieved by adding lactose or
                     isopropyl-beta-D-thiogalactopyranoside (IPTG)."
     promoter        complement(1765..1795)
                     /label=lac promoter
                     /note="promoter for the E. coli lac operon"
     protein_bind    1810..1831
                     /label=CAP binding site
                     /bound_moiety="E. coli catabolite activator protein"
                     /note="CAP binding activates transcription in the presence
                     of cAMP."
     primer_bind     complement(1948..1965)
                     /label=L4440
                     /note="L4440 vector, forward primer"
     rep_origin      complement(2119..2707)
                     /direction=LEFT
                     /label=ori
                     /note="high-copy-number ColE1/pMB1/pBR322/pUC origin of
                     replication"
     primer_bind     complement(2199..2218)
                     /label=pBR322ori-F
                     /note="pBR322 origin, forward primer"
     CDS             complement(2878..3738)
                     /codon_start=1
                     /gene="bla"
                     /product="beta-lactamase"
                     /label=AmpR
                     /note="confers resistance to ampicillin, carbenicillin, and
                     related antibiotics"
                     /translation="MSIQHFRVALIPFFAAFCLPVFAHPETLVKVKDAEDQLGARVGYI
                     ELDLNSGKILESFRPEERFPMMSTFKVLLCGAVLSRIDAGQEQLGRRIHYSQNDLVEYS
                     PVTEKHLTDGMTVRELCSAAITMSDNTAANLLLTTIGGPKELTAFLHNMGDHVTRLDRW
                     EPELNEAIPNDERDTTMPVAMATTLRKLLTGELLTLASRQQLIDWMEADKVAGPLLRSA
                     LPAGWFIADKSGAGERGSRGIIAALGPDGKPSRIVVIYTTGSQATMDERNRQIAEIGAS
                     LIKHW"
     primer_bind     3501..3520
                     /label=Amp-R
                     /note="Ampicillin resistance gene, reverse primer"
     promoter        complement(3739..3843)
                     /gene="bla"
                     /label=AmpR promoter
     primer_bind     complement(3918..3937)
                     /label=pRS-marker
                     /note="pRS vectors, use to sequence yeast selectable
                     marker"
     enhancer        4104..4483
                     /label=CMV enhancer
                     /note="human cytomegalovirus immediate early enhancer"
     promoter        4484..4687
                     /label=CMV promoter
                     /note="human cytomegalovirus (CMV) immediate early
                     promoter"
     primer_bind     4638..4658
                     /label=CMV-F
                     /note="Human CMV immediate early promoter, forward primer"
     protein_bind    4689..4707
                     /gene="tetO"
                     /label=tet operator
                     /bound_moiety="tetracycline repressor TetR"
                     /note="bacterial operator O2 for the tetR and tetA genes"
     protein_bind    4710..4728
                     /gene="tetO"
                     /label=tet operator
                     /bound_moiety="tetracycline repressor TetR"
                     /note="bacterial operator O2 for the tetR and tetA genes"
     primer_bind     4738..4762
                     /label=LNCX
                     /note="Human CMV promoter, forward primer"
     regulatory      4854..4863
                     /regulatory_class="other"
                     /note="vertebrate consensus sequence for strong initiation
                     of translation (Kozak, 1987)"
     CDS             4869..5576
                     /codon_start=1
                     /product="tobacco etch virus protease (Kapust et al.,
                     2001)"
                     /label=TEV protease
                     /translation="GESLFKGPRDYNPISSTICHLTNESDGHTTSLYGIGFGPFIITNK
                     HLFRRNNGTLLVQSLHGVFKVKNTTTLQQHLIDGRDMIIIRMPKDFPPFPQKLKFREPQ
                     REERICLVTTNFQTKSMSSMVSDTSCTFPSSDGIFWKHWIQTKDGQCGSPLVSTRDGFI
                     VGIHSASNFTNTNNYFTSVPKNFMELLTNQEAQQWVSGWRLNADSVLWGGHKVFMVKPE
                     EPFQPVKEATQLMN"
     CDS             5597..5626
                     /codon_start=1
                     /product="Myc (human c-Myc proto-oncogene) epitope tag"
                     /label=Myc
                     /translation="EQKLISEEDL"
     primer_bind     complement(5682..5699)
                     /label=BGH-rev
                     /note="Bovine growth hormone terminator, reverse primer.
                     Also called BGH reverse"
     polyA_signal    5688..17
                     /label=bGH poly(A) signal
                     /note="bovine growth hormone polyadenylation signal"
ORIGIN
        1 tgcggtgggc tctatggaga tctatcgatg ttctggggat gcggtgggct ctatggcttc
       61 tgaggcggaa agaaccagct ggggctctag ggggtatccc cnnnnnnnnn nnnnnnnnnn
      121 nnnnnnnnnn nnnnnnnnnn nnnnnnnnnn nnnnnnnnnn nnnnnnnnnn nnnnnnnnnn
      181 nnnnnnnnnn nnnnnnnnnn nnnnnnnnnn nnnnnnnnnn nnnnncnnnn nnnnnnnnnn
      241 nnnnnnnnnn nnnnnnnnnn nnnnnnnnnn nnnnnnnnnn nnnnnnnnnn nnnnnnnnnn
      301 nnnnnnnnnn nnnnnnnagg gtgatggttc acgtacctag aagttcctat tccgaagttc
      361 ctattctcta gaaagtatag gaacttcctt ggccaaaaag cctgaactca ccgcgacgtc
      421 tgtcgagaag tttctgatcg aaaagttcga cagcgtctcc gacctgatgc agctctcgga
      481 gggcgaagaa tctcgtgctt tcagcttcga tgtaggaggg cgtggatatg tcctgcgggt
      541 aaatagctgc gccgatggtt tctacaaaga tcgttatgtt tatcggcact ttgcatcggc
      601 cgcgctcccg attccggaag tgcttgacat tggggaattc agcgagagcc tgacctattg
      661 catctcccgc cgtgcacagg gtgtcacgtt gcaagacctg cctgaaaccg aactgcccgc
      721 tgttctgcag ccggtcgcgg aggccatgga tgcgatcgct gcggccgatc ttagccagac
      781 gagcgggttc ggcccattcg gaccgcaagg aatcggtcaa tacactacat ggcgtgattt
      841 catatgcgcg attgctgatc cccatgtgta tcactggcaa actgtgatgg acgacaccgt
      901 cagtgcgtcc gtcgcgcagg ctctcgatga gctgatgctt tgggccgagg actgccccga
      961 agtccggcac ctcgtgcacg cggatttcgg ctccaacaat gtcctgacgg acaatggccg
     1021 cataacagcg gtcattgact ggagcgaggc gatgttcggg gattcccaat acgaggtcgc
     1081 caacatcttc ttctggaggc cgtggttggc ttgtatggag cagcagacgc gctacttcga
     1141 gcggaggcat ccggagcttg caggatcgcc gcggctccgg gcgtatatgc tccgcattgg
     1201 tcttgaccaa ctctatcaga gcttggttga cggcaatttc gatgatgcag cttgggcgca
     1261 gggtcgatgc gacgcaatcg tccgatccgg agccgggact gtcgggcgta cacaaatcgc
     1321 ccgcagaagc gcggccgtct ggaccgatgg ctgtgtagaa gtactcgccg atagtggaaa
     1381 ccgacgcccc agcactcgtc cgagggcaaa ggaatagcac gtactacgag atttcgattc
     1441 caccgccgcc ttctatgaaa ggttgggctt cggaatcgtt ttccgggacg ccggctggat
     1501 gatcctccag cgcggggatc tcatgctgga gttcttcgcc caccccaact tgtttattgc
     1561 agcttataat ggttacaaat aaagcaatag catcacaaat ttcacaaata aagcattttt
     1621 ttcactgcat tctagttgtg gtttgtccaa actcatcaat gtatcttatc atgtctgtat
     1681 accgtcgacc tctagctaga gcttggcgta atcatggtca tagctgtttc ctgtgtgaaa
     1741 ttgttatccg ctcacaattc cacacaacat acgagccgga agcataaagt gtaaagcctg
     1801 gggtgcctaa tgagtgagct aactcacatt aattgcgttg cgctcactgc ccgctttcca
     1861 gtcgggaaac ctgtcgtgcc agctgcatta atgaatcggc caacgcgcgg ggagaggcgg
     1921 tttgcgtatt gggcgctctt ccgcttcctc gctcactgac tcgctgcgct cggtcgttcg
     1981 gctgcggcga gcggtatcag ctcactcaaa ggcggtaata cggttatcca cagaatcagg
     2041 ggataacgca ggaaagaaca tgtgagcaaa aggccagcaa aaggccagga accgtaaaaa
     2101 ggccgcgttg ctggcgtttt tccataggct ccgcccccct gacgagcatc acaaaaatcg
     2161 acgctcaagt cagaggtggc gaaacccgac aggactataa agataccagg cgtttccccc
     2221 tggaagctcc ctcgtgcgct ctcctgttcc gaccctgccg cttaccggat acctgtccgc
     2281 ctttctccct tcgggaagcg tggcgctttc tcatagctca cgctgtaggt atctcagttc
     2341 ggtgtaggtc gttcgctcca agctgggctg tgtgcacgaa ccccccgttc agcccgaccg
     2401 ctgcgcctta tccggtaact atcgtcttga gtccaacccg gtaagacacg acttatcgcc
     2461 actggcagca gccactggta acaggattag cagagcgagg tatgtaggcg gtgctacaga
     2521 gttcttgaag tggtggccta actacggcta cactagaaga acagtatttg gtatctgcgc
     2581 tctgctgaag ccagttacct tcggaaaaag agttggtagc tcttgatccg gcaaacaaac
     2641 caccgctggt agcggtggtt tttttgtttg caagcagcag attacgcgca gaaaaaaagg
     2701 atctcaagaa gatcctttga tcttttctac ggggtctgac gctcagtgga acgaaaactc
     2761 acgttaaggg attttggtca tgagattatc aaaaaggatc ttcacctaga tccttttaaa
     2821 ttaaaaatga agttttaaat caatctaaag tatatatgag taaacttggt ctgacagtta
     2881 ccaatgctta atcagtgagg cacctatctc agcgatctgt ctatttcgtt catccatagt
     2941 tgcctgactc cccgtcgtgt agataactac gatacgggag ggcttaccat ctggccccag
     3001 tgctgcaatg ataccgcgag acccacgctc accggctcca gatttatcag caataaacca
     3061 gccagccgga agggccgagc gcagaagtgg tcctgcaact ttatccgcct ccatccagtc
     3121 tattaattgt tgccgggaag ctagagtaag tagttcgcca gttaatagtt tgcgcaacgt
     3181 tgttgccatt gctacaggca tcgtggtgtc acgctcgtcg tttggtatgg cttcattcag
     3241 ctccggttcc caacgatcaa ggcgagttac atgatccccc atgttgtgca aaaaagcggt
     3301 tagctccttc ggtcctccga tcgttgtcag aagtaagttg gccgcagtgt tatcactcat
     3361 ggttatggca gcactgcata attctcttac tgtcatgcca tccgtaagat gcttttctgt
     3421 gactggtgag tactcaacca agtcattctg agaatagtgt atgcggcgac cgagttgctc
     3481 ttgcccggcg tcaatacggg ataataccgc gccacatagc agaactttaa aagtgctcat
     3541 cattggaaaa cgttcttcgg ggcgaaaact ctcaaggatc ttaccgctgt tgagatccag
     3601 ttcgatgtaa cccactcgtg cacccaactg atcttcagca tcttttactt tcaccagcgt
     3661 ttctgggtga gcaaaaacag gaaggcaaaa tgccgcaaaa aagggaataa gggcgacacg
     3721 gaaatgttga atactcatac tcttcctttt tcaatattat tgaagcattt atcagggtta
     3781 ttgtctcatg agcggataca tatttgaatg tatttagaaa aataaacaaa taggggttcc
     3841 gcgcacattt ccccgaaaag tgccacctga cgtcgacgga tcgggagatc tcccgatccc
     3901 ctatggtgca ctctcagtac aatctgctct gatgccgcat agttaagcca gtatctgctc
     3961 cctgcttgtg tgttggaggt cgctgagtag tgcgcgagca aaatttaagc tacaacaagg
     4021 caaggcttga ccgacaattg catgaagaat ctgcttaggg ttaggcgttt tgcgctgctt
     4081 cgtacgggcc agatatacgc gttgacattg attattgact agttattaat agtaatcaat
     4141 tacggggtca ttagttcata gcccatatat ggagttccgc gttacataac ttacggtaaa
     4201 tggcccgcct ggctgaccgc ccaacgaccc ccgcccattg acgtcaataa tgacgtatgt
     4261 tcccatagta acgccaatag ggactttcca ttgacgtcaa tgggtggagt atttacggta
     4321 aactgcccac ttggcagtac atcaagtgta tcatatgcca agtacgcccc ctattgacgt
     4381 caatgacggt aaatggcccg cctggcatta tgcccagtac atgaccttat gggactttcc
     4441 tacttggcag tacatctacg tattagtcat cgctattacc atggtgatgc ggttttggca
     4501 gtacatcaat gggcgtggat agcggtttga ctcacgggga tttccaagtc tccaccccat
     4561 tgacgtcaat gggagtttgt tttggcacca aaatcaacgg gactttccaa aatgtcgtaa
     4621 caactccgcc ccattgacgc aaatgggcgg taggcgtgta cggtgggagg tctatataag
     4681 cagagctctc cctatcagtg atagagatct ccctatcagt gatagagatc gtcgacgagc
     4741 tcgtttagtg aaccgtcaga tcgcctggag acgccatcca cgctgttttg acctccatag
     4801 aagacaccgg gaccgatcca gcctccggac tctagcgttt aaacttaagc ttcgccacca
     4861 tgggatccgg ggagagtttg tttaaggggc caagggacta taacccaata tcatccacta
     4921 tttgccacct cactaacgag agcgatggac atacaacctc tctctacggg ataggcttcg
     4981 gtcctttcat cattaccaat aagcatctgt ttcgccgaaa caacggtact cttctggttc
     5041 aatctcttca tggtgtcttc aaggtgaaaa acaccactac gcttcagcaa cacctgattg
     5101 atggtaggga tatgataatt atcagaatgc cgaaagattt cccacctttt ccacagaagc
     5161 tgaaattcag ggaaccgcag agagaggaga ggatttgttt ggtaacgacc aacttccaga
     5221 cgaagagtat gagttctatg gtgtccgaca ctagctgcac gttcccctca agtgatggga
     5281 tattctggaa acactggata cagactaaag acggacagtg tggaagccca ttggtttcca
     5341 cccgagatgg ttttatcgtg ggtatccata gcgcctctaa tttcacaaac acgaacaact
     5401 atttcacttc agtgcccaaa aactttatgg agctgctcac aaaccaagaa gcgcagcagt
     5461 gggtaagcgg ttggagactt aacgctgact cagttctctg gggggggcac aaagtattca
     5521 tggtaaagcc agaggagcca ttccaaccag tcaaagaagc cacacaactt atgaacagct
     5581 agctcgagga gggcccgaac aaaaactcat ctcagaagag gatctgaata gcgccgtcga
     5641 ccatcatcat aatcatcatt gagtttaaac ccgctgatca gcctcgactg tgccttctag
     5701 ttgccagcca tctgttgttt gcccctcccc cgtgccttcc ttgaccctgg aaggtgccac
     5761 tcccactgtc ctttcctaat aaaatgagga aattgcatcg cattgtctga gtaggtgtca
     5821 ttctattctg gggggtgggg tggggcagga cagcaagggg gaggattggg aagacaatag
     5881 caggcatgct gggga
//
