[The description below was written by a language model from this plasmid's Addgene catalogue record and the feature table of its GenBank file.]
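Description:
CMVTO-TEVP is a 5.9 kb mammalian expression plasmid built on a CMVTO-FlpIn backbone that encodes tobacco etch virus protease (TEVP). It is propagated in E. coli from a high-copy ColE1/pUC-type origin under ampicillin selection (bla with its own promoter). Remnants of a lac promoter/operator region and common sequencing primer sites are also annotated but play no role in the payload.

The expression cassette consists of the human CMV immediate-early enhancer and promoter followed directly by two tet operator (TetO2) sites. This arrangement gives strong constitutive transcription in ordinary cells. In cells expressing the Tet repressor it is held off until tetracycline or doxycycline is added. Downstream lie a Kozak consensus, the TEV protease coding sequence, a Myc epitope tag positioned just after the protease (apparently a C-terminal tag for detection), and a bovine growth hormone polyadenylation signal.

The backbone also carries an FRT site immediately upstream of a hygromycin resistance coding sequence with an SV40 poly(A) signal, and no promoter is annotated for it. This is the usual Flp-In layout. Flp-mediated recombination into a genomic FRT landing pad places the resistance gene behind a resident promoter, so that hygromycin selects for single-copy, site-specific integrants. The plasmid can therefore be used for transient transfection or for generating isogenic stable, inducible lines.

The associated work concerns protease-controlled secretion and surface display of intercellular signals. This suggests the construct supplies TEVP as the input protease that cleaves engineered target proteins in synthetic mammalian protein circuits.
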