Addgene plasmid #179657: CMVTO-TEVP
Purpose: Tobacco Etch Viral Protease
Depositing lab: Xiaojing Gao. Depositing organization: Stanford University. Publication: Protease-controlled secretion and display of intercellular signals. Vlahos AE, Kang J, Aldrete CA, Zhu R, Chong LS, Elowitz MB, Gao XJ. Nat Commun. 2022 Feb 17;13(1):912. doi: 10.1038/s41467-022-28623-y. PubMed 35177637.
Backbone
  Vector backbone: CMVTO-FlpIn
  Vector type: Mammalian Expression
Growth in bacteria
  Bacterial resistance: Ampicillin, 100 μg/mL
  Growth temperature: 37°C
  Growth strain: DH5alpha
  Copy number: High Copy
Gene/Insert
  Gene/Insert name: TEVP
  Species: Synthetic
Terms and licenses: Academic/Nonprofit Terms; Industry Terms: Not Available to Industry
How to cite: CMVTO-TEVP was a gift from Xiaojing Gao (Addgene plasmid # 179657 ; http://n2t.net/addgene:179657 ; RRID:Addgene_179657)
